Addgene plasmid #168084: LifeAct-mTq2 pDRF1-GW
Purpose: Expresses Lifeact-mTq2 to visualize actin in yeast
Depositing lab: Bas Teusink. Depositing organization: Vrije Universiteit Amsterdam.
Backbone
  Vector backbone: pDRF1-GW
  Vector type: Yeast Expression
  Selectable markers: URA3
Growth in bacteria
  Bacterial resistance: Ampicillin, 100 μg/mL
  Growth temperature: 37°C
  Growth strain: DH5alpha
  Copy number: High Copy
Gene/Insert
  Gene/Insert name: LifeAct-mTq2
  Species: Synthetic
  Cloning method: Restriction Enzyme; 5′ cloning site Unknown (unknown if destroyed); 3′ cloning site Unknown (unknown if destroyed)
Terms and licenses: Academic/Nonprofit Terms; Industry Terms: Not Available to Industry
How to cite: LifeAct-mTq2 pDRF1-GW was a gift from Bas Teusink (Addgene plasmid # 168084 ; http://n2t.net/addgene:168084 ; RRID:Addgene_168084)
