[The description below was written by a language model from this plasmid's Addgene catalogue record and pLannotate feature annotations shown in this document.]
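Description:
LifeAct-mTq2 pDRF1-GW is a yeast expression plasmid built on the pDRF1-GW backbone, an E. coli–yeast shuttle vector of about 7.8 kb. In bacteria it replicates at high copy from a ColE1/pUC-type origin and is selected through the β-lactamase (AmpR) gene. In Saccharomyces cerevisiae it is maintained episomally by the 2μ origin and selected by complementing uracil auxotrophy with URA3, expressed from its own promoter. URA3 also allows counterselection with 5-fluoroorotic acid. An f1 origin and leftover lac promoter/operator, lacZα and lacI fragments are carried over from the parental cloning vectors and have no role in the payload.

The insert is a synthetic fusion flanked by attB1 and attB2 sites. These indicate that the cassette sits in the Gateway position of the backbone, although the catalogue lists restriction cloning with unknown sites. The fusion begins with a short fragment annotated as the N-terminus of yeast ABP140. This is the Lifeact peptide, a small F-actin-binding motif. It is followed directly by mTurquoise2, a bright monomeric cyan fluorescent protein annotated as mammalian codon-optimized. An ADH1 terminator, preceded by a fragment of the ADH1 coding region, lies downstream and ends the transcript. The feature table does not explicitly annotate the yeast promoter driving the fusion. The region upstream of attB1 contains only small fragments matching yeast genomic sequence (BRP1, YG007), so the record does not name the promoter.

The stated purpose is to express Lifeact-mTq2 so that filamentous actin structures can be visualised in living yeast by cyan fluorescence microscopy.
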