Features (pLannotate 1.2.2; 27 found; start..end, strand, type, name):
     60..84      +  protein_bind   attB1: mutant version of attB; recombination site for the Gateway® BP reaction BP Clonase™
     85..128     +  misc_feature   MCS (fragment): multiple cloning site
    133..204     +  CDS            ABP140 (fragment): AB140_YEAST - Also known as TRM140. Experimental evidence at protein level: Swiss-Prot protein existence level 1. S-adenosyl-L-methionine-dependent methyltransferase that mediates N(3)-methylcytidine modification of residue 32 of the tRNA anticodon loop of tRNA(Thr) and tRNA(Ser). Binds F-actin and shows weak F-actin cross-linking activity. From Saccharomyces cerevisiae (strain ATCC 204508 / S288c) (Baker's yeast).
    205..924     +  CDS            mTurquoise2: enhanced monomeric variant of CFP (Goedhart et al., 2012) mammalian codon-optimized
    934..958     -  protein_bind   attB2: mutant version of attB; recombination site for the Gateway® BP reaction BP Clonase™
    986..1012    +  misc_feature   MCS (fragment): pBluescript multiple cloning site
   1021..1039    -  promoter       T7 promoter: promoter for bacteriophage T7 RNA polymerase
   1040..1183    +  CDS            ADH1 (fragment): ADH1_YEAST - Also known as ADC1. Experimental evidence at protein level: Swiss-Prot protein existence level 1. This isozyme preferentially catalyzes the conversion of primary unbranched alcohols to their corresponding aldehydes. Also shows activity toward secondary alcohols. From Saccharomyces cerevisiae (strain ATCC 204508 / S288c) (Baker's yeast).
   1187..1374    +  terminator     ADH1 terminator: S. cerevisiae ADH1; transcription terminator for the S. cerevisiae alcohol dehydrogenase 1 (ADH1) gene
   1382..1539    +  CDS            lacZα (fragment): LacZα fragment of β-galactosidase; lacZ fragment
   1545..1596    -  misc_feature   bom (fragment): basis of mobility region from pBR322
   1601..1684    +  CDS            RAF1 (fragment): RAF_YEAST - Experimental evidence at transcript level: Swiss-Prot protein existence level 2. Antagonizes transcriptional repression of recombinase FLP by REP1-REP2. May play a role in plasmid partitioning. From Saccharomyces cerevisiae (strain ATCC 204508 / S288c) (Baker's yeast).
   1838..3184    -  rep_origin     2μ ori: yeast 2μ plasmid origin of replication
   3189..3205    -  promoter       tet promoter (fragment): E. coli promoter for tetracycline efflux protein gene
   3295..4098    -  CDS            URA3: orotidine-5'-phosphate decarboxylase, required for uracil biosynthesis; S. cerevisiae URA3; yeast auxotrophic marker, counterselectable with 5-fluoroorotic acid (5-FOA)
   4099..4314    -  promoter       URA3 promoter: S. cerevisiae URA3
   4425..4529    +  promoter       AmpR promoter: bla
   4530..5390    +  CDS            AmpR: β-lactamase; bla; confers resistance to ampicillin, carbenicillin, and related antibiotics
   5561..6149    +  rep_origin     ori: high-copy-number ColE1/pMB1/pBR322/pUC origin of replication
   6332..6424    +  CDS            lacI (fragment): lac repressor; lacI; The lac repressor binds to the lac operator to inhibit transcription in E. coli. This inhibition can be relieved by adding lactose or isopropyl-β-D-thiogalactopyranoside (IPTG).
   6437..6458    +  protein_bind   CAP binding site: CAP binding activates transcription in the presence of cAMP. E. coli catabolite activator protein
   6473..6503    +  promoter       lac promoter: promoter for the E. coli lac operon
   6511..6527    +  protein_bind   lac operator: The lac repressor binds to the lac operator to inhibit transcription in E. coli. This inhibition can be relieved by adding lactose or isopropyl-β-D-thiogalactopyranoside (IPTG). lac repressor encoded by lacI
   6608..7036    -  rep_origin     f1 ori (sequence partly withheld): f1 bacteriophage origin of replication; arrow indicates direction of (+) strand synthesis
   7047..7301    -  CDS            BRP1 (fragment): BRP1_YEAST - Protein predicted: Swiss-Prot protein existence level 4. From Saccharomyces cerevisiae (strain ATCC 204508 / S288c) (Baker's yeast).
   7403..7419    -  promoter       ARG4 promoter (fragment): S. cerevisiae ARG4
   7524..7607    +  CDS            YG007_YEAST: Protein predicted: Swiss-Prot protein existence level 4. From Saccharomyces cerevisiae (strain ATCC 204508 / S288c) (Baker's yeast).
>Addgene plasmid #168084 | LifeAct-mTq2 pDRF1-GW | addgene full sequence | sequence record 332098 | Addgene NGS Result
ACATTCAAAAGAAAGAAAAAAAATATACCCCAGCCTCGACTAGTGAATTCGCGGCCATCACAAGTTTGTA
CAAAAAAGCAGGCTGCTAGCGCTACCGGACTCAGATCTCGAGCTCAAGCTTCGAATTCCACCATGGGCGT
GGCCGACCTGATCAAGAAGTTCGAGAGCATCAGCAAGGAGGAGGGGGATCCACCGGTCGCCACCATGGTG
AGCAAGGGCGAGGAGCTGTTCACCGGGGTGGTGCCCATCCTGGTCGAGCTGGACGGCGACGTAAACGGCC
ACAAGTTCAGCGTGTCCGGCGAGGGCGAGGGCGATGCCACCTACGGCAAGCTGACCCTGAAGTTCATCTG
CACCACCGGCAAGCTGCCCGTGCCCTGGCCCACCCTCGTGACCACCCTGTCCTGGGGCGTGCAGTGCTTC
GCCCGCTACCCCGACCACATGAAGCAGCACGACTTCTTCAAGTCCGCCATGCCCGAAGGCTACGTCCAGG
AGCGCACCATCTTCTTCAAGGACGACGGCAACTACAAGACCCGCGCCGAGGTGAAGTTCGAGGGCGACAC
CCTGGTGAACCGCATCGAGCTGAAGGGCATCGACTTCAAGGAGGACGGCAACATCCTGGGGCACAAGCTG
GAGTACAACTACTTTAGCGACAACGTCTATATCACCGCCGACAAGCAGAAGAACGGCATCAAGGCCAACT
TCAAGATCCGCCACAACATCGAGGACGGCGGCGTGCAGCTCGCCGACCACTACCAGCAGAACACCCCCAT
CGGCGACGGCCCCGTGCTGCTGCCCGACAACCACTACCTGAGCACCCAGTCCAAGCTGAGCAAAGACCCC
AACGAGAAGCGCGATCACATGGTCCTGCTGGAGTTCGTGACCGCCGCCGGGATCACTCTCGGCATGGACG
AGCTGTACAAGTAAAGCGGCCGCACCCAGCTTTCTTGTACAAAGTGGTGTAGTTAATTCATGATGGCCGC
TGCAGGTCGACCTCGAGGGGGGGCCCGGTACCCAATTCGCCCTATAGTGAGTCGTATTACGCGCGGATCC
AGCTTTGGACTTCTTCGCCAGAGGTTTGGTCAAGTCTCCAATCAAGGTTGTCGGCTTGTCTACCTTGCCA
GAAATTTACGAAAAGATGGAAAAGGGTCAAATCGTTGGTAGATACGTTGTTGACACTTCTAAATAAGCGA
ATTTCTTATGATTTATGATTTTTATTATTAAATAAGTTATAAAAAAAATAAGTGTATACAAATTTTAAAG
TGACTCTTAGGTTTTAAAACGAAAATTCTTATTCTTGAGTAACTCTTTCCTGTAGGTCAGGTTGCTTTCT
CAGGTATAGCATGAGGTCGCTCTTATTGACCACACCTCTACCGGCATGCCAATTCACTGGCCGTCGTTTT
ACAACGTCGTGACTGGGAAAACCCTGGCGTTACCCAACTTAATCGCCTTGCAGCACATCCCCCTTTCGCC
AGCTGGCGTAATAGCGAAGAGGCCCGCACCGATCGCCCTTCCCAACAGTTGCGCAGCCTGAATGGCGAAT
GGCGCCTGATGCGGTATTTTCTCCTTACGCATCTGTGCGGTATTTCACACCGCATAATCGGATCGTACTT
GTTACCCATCATTGAATTTTGAACATCCGAACCTGGGAGTTTTCCCTGAAACAGATAGTATATTTGAACC
TGTATAATAATATATAGTCTAGCGCTTTACGGAAGACAATGTATGTATTTCGGTTCCTGGAGAAACTATT
GCATCTATTGCATAGGTAATCTTGCACGTCGCATCCCCGGTTCATTTTCTGCGTTTCCATCTTGCACTTC
AATAGCATATCTTTGTTAACGAAGCATCTGTGCTTCATTTTGTAGAACAAAAATGCAACGCGAGAGCGCT
AATTTTTCAAACAAAGAATCTGAGCTGCATTTTTACAGAACAGAAATGCAACGCGAAAGCGCTATTTTAC
CAACGAAGAATCTGTGCTTCATTTTTGTAAAACAAAAATGCAACGCGAGAGCGCTAATTTTTCAAACAAA
GAATCTGAGCTGCATTTTTACAGAACAGAAATGCAACGCGAGAGCGCTATTTTACCAACAAAGAATCTAT
ACTTCTTTTTTGTTCTACAAAAATGCATCCCGAGAGCGCTATTTTTCTAACAAAGCATCTTAGATTACTT
TTTTTCTCCTTTGTGCGCTCTATAATGCAGTCTCTTGATAACTTTTTGCACTGTAGGTCCGTTAAGGTTA
GAAGAAGGCTACTTTGGTGTCTATTTTCTCTTCCATAAAAAAAGCCTGACTCCACTTCCCGCGTTTACTG
ATTACTAGCGAAGCTGCGGGTGCATTTTTTCAAGATAAAGGCATCCCCGATTATATTCTATACCGATGTG
GATTGCGCATACTTTGTGAACAGAAAGTGATAGCGTTGATGATTCTTCATTGGTCAGAAAATTATGAACG
GTTTCTTCTATTTTGTCTCTATATACTACGTATAGGAAATGTTTACATTTTCGTATTGTTTTCGATTCAC
TCTATGAATAGTTCTTACTACAATTTTTTTGTCTAAAGAGTAATACTAGAGATAAACATAAAAAATGTAG
AGGTCGAGTTTAGATGCAAGTTCAAGGAGCGAAAGGTGGATGGGTAGGTTATATAGGGATATAGCACAGA
GATATATAGCAAAGAGATACTTTTGAGCAATGTTTGTGGAAGCGGTATTCGCAATATTTTAGTAGCTCGT
TACAGTCCGGTGCGTTTTTGGTTTTTTGAAAGTGCGTCTTCAGAGCGCTTTTGGTTTTCAAAAGCGCTCT
GAAGTTCCTATACTTTCTAGCTAGAGAATAGGAACTTCGGAATAGGAACTTCAAAGCGTTTCCGAAAACG
AGCGCTTCCGAAAATGCAACGCGAGCTGCGCACATACAGCTCACTGTTCACGTCGCACCTATATCTGCGT
GTTGCCTGTATATATATATACATGAGAAGAACGGCATAGTGCGTGTTTATGCTTAAATGCGTACTTATAT
GCGTCTATTTATGTAGGATGAAAGGTAGTCTAGTACCTCCTGTGATATTATCCCATTCCATGCGGGGTAT
CGTATGCTTCCTTCAGCACTACCCTTTAGCTGTTCTATATGCTGCCACTCCTCAATTGGATTAGTCTCAT
CCTTCAATGCTATCATTTCCTTTGATATTGGATCGATCCGATGATAAGCTGTCAAACATGAGAATTGGGT
AATAACTGATATAATTAAATTGAAGCTCTAATTTGTGAGTTTAGTATACATGCATTTACTTATAATACAG
TTTTTTAGTTTTGCTGGCCGCATCTTCTCAAATATGCTTCCCAGCCTGCTTTTCTGTAACGTTCACCCTC
TACCTTAGCATCCCTTCCCTTTGCAAATAGTCCTCTTCCAACAATAATAATGTCAGATCCTGTAGAGACC
ACATCATCCACGGTTCTATACTGTTGACCCAATGCGTCTCCCTTGTCATCTAAACCCACACCGGGTGTCA
TAATCAACCAATCGTAACCTTCATCTCTTCCACCCATGTCTCTTTGAGCAATAAAGCCGATAACAAAATC
TTTGTCGCTCTTCGCAATGTCAACAGTACCCTTAGTATATTCTCCAGTAGATAGGGAGCCCTTGCATGAC
AATTCTGCTAACATCAAAAGGCCTCTAGGTTCCTTTGTTACTTCTTCTGCCGCCTGCTTCAAACCGCTAA
CAATACCTGGGCCCACCACACCGTGTGCATTCGTAATGTCTGCCCATTCTGCTATTCTGTATACACCCGC
AGAGTACTGCAATTTGACTGTATTACCAATGTCAGCAAATTTTCTGTCTTCGAAGAGTAAAAAATTGTAC
TTGGCGGATAATGCCTTTAGCGGCTTAACTGTGCCCTCCATGGAAAAATCAGTCAAGATATCCACATGTG
TTTTTAGTAAACAAATTTTGGGACCTAATGCTTCAACTAACTCCAGTAATTCCTTGGTGGTACGAACATC
CAATGAAGCACACAAGTTTGTTTGCTTTTCGTGCATGATATTAAATAGCTTGGCAGCAACAGGACTAGGA
TGAGTAGCAGCACGTTCCTTATATGTAGCTTTCGACATGATTTATCTTCGTTTCCTGCATGTTTTTGTTC
TGTGCAGTTGGGTTAAGAATACTGGGCAATTTCATGTTTCTTCAACACTACATATGCGTATATATACCAA
TCTAAGTCTGTGCTCCTTCCTTCGTTCTTCCTTCTGTTCGGAGATTACCGAATCAAAAAAATTTCAAGGA
AACCGAAATCAAAAAAAAGAATAAAAAAAAAATGATGAATTGAAAAGCTAATTCTTGAAGACGAAAGGGC
CTCGTGATACGCCTATTTTTATAGGTTAATGTCATGATAATAATGGTTTCTTAGACGTCAGGTGGCACTT
TTCGGGGAAATGTGCGCGGAACCCCTATTTGTTTATTTTTCTAAATACATTCAAATATGTATCCGCTCAT
GAGACAATAACCCTGATAAATGCTTCAATAATATTGAAAAAGGAAGAGTATGAGTATTCAACATTTCCGT
GTCGCCCTTATTCCCTTTTTTGCGGCATTTTGCCTTCCTGTTTTTGCTCACCCAGAAACGCTGGTGAAAG
TAAAAGATGCTGAAGATCAGTTGGGTGCACGAGTGGGTTACATCGAACTGGATCTCAACAGCGGTAAGAT
CCTTGAGAGTTTTCGCCCCGAAGAACGTTTTCCAATGATGAGCACTTTTAAAGTTCTGCTATGTGGCGCG
GTATTATCCCGTATTGACGCCGGGCAAGAGCAACTCGGTCGCCGCATACACTATTCTCAGAATGACTTGG
TTGAGTACTCACCAGTCACAGAAAAGCATCTTACGGATGGCATGACAGTAAGAGAATTATGCAGTGCTGC
CATAACCATGAGTGATAACACTGCGGCCAACTTACTTCTGACAACGATCGGAGGACCGAAGGAGCTAACC
GCTTTTTTGCACAACATGGGGGATCATGTAACTCGCCTTGATCGTTGGGAACCGGAGCTGAATGAAGCCA
TACCAAACGACGAGCGTGACACCACGATGCCTGTAGCAATGGCAACAACGTTGCGCAAACTATTAACTGG
CGAACTACTTACTCTAGCTTCCCGGCAACAATTAATAGACTGGATGGAGGCGGATAAAGTTGCAGGACCA
CTTCTGCGCTCGGCCCTTCCGGCTGGCTGGTTTATTGCTGATAAATCTGGAGCCGGTGAGCGTGGGTCTC
GCGGTATCATTGCAGCACTGGGGCCAGATGGTAAGCCCTCCCGTATCGTAGTTATCTACACGACGGGGAG
TCAGGCAACTATGGATGAACGAAATAGACAGATCGCTGAGATAGGTGCCTCACTGATTAAGCATTGGTAA
CTGTCAGACCAAGTTTACTCATATATACTTTAGATTGATTTAAAACTTCATTTTTAATTTAAAAGGATCT
AGGTGAAGATCCTTTTTGATAATCTCATGACCAAAATCCCTTAACGTGAGTTTTCGTTCCACTGAGCGTC
AGACCCCGTAGAAAAGATCAAAGGATCTTCTTGAGATCCTTTTTTTCTGCGCGTAATCTGCTGCTTGCAA
ACAAAAAAACCACCGCTACCAGCGGTGGTTTGTTTGCCGGATCAAGAGCTACCAACTCTTTTTCCGAAGG
TAACTGGCTTCAGCAGAGCGCAGATACCAAATACTGTTCTTCTAGTGTAGCCGTAGTTAGGCCACCACTT
CAAGAACTCTGTAGCACCGCCTACATACCTCGCTCTGCTAATCCTGTTACCAGTGGCTGCTGCCAGTGGC
GATAAGTCGTGTCTTACCGGGTTGGACTCAAGACGATAGTTACCGGATAAGGCGCAGCGGTCGGGCTGAA
CGGGGGGTTCGTGCACACAGCCCAGCTTGGAGCGAACGACCTACACCGAACTGAGATACCTACAGCGTGA
GCTATGAGAAAGCGCCACGCTTCCCGAAGGGAGAAAGGCGGACAGGTATCCGGTAAGCGGCAGGGTCGGA
ACAGGAGAGCGCACGAGGGAGCTTCCAGGGGGAAACGCCTGGTATCTTTATAGTCCTGTCGGGTTTCGCC
ACCTCTGACTTGAGCGTCGATTTTTGTGATGCTCGTCAGGGGGGCGGAGCCTATGGAAAAACGCCAGCAA
CGCGGCCTTTTTACGGTTCCTGGCCTTTTGCTGGCCTTTTGCTCACATGTTCTTTCCTGCGTTATCCCCT
GATTCTGTGGATAACCGTATTACCGCCTTTGAGTGAGCTGATACCGCTCGCCGCAGCCGAACGACCGAGC
GCAGCGAGTCAGTGAGCGAGGAAGCGGAAGAGCGCCCAATACGCAAACCGCCTCTCCCCGCGCGTTGGCC
GATTCATTAATGCAGCTGGCACGACAGGTTTCCCGACTGGAAAGCGGGCAGTGAGCGCAACGCAATTAAT
GTGAGTTAGCTCACTCATTAGGCACCCCAGGCTTTACACTTTATGCTTCCGGCTCGTATGTTGTGTGGAA
TTGTGAGCGGATAACAATTTCACACAGGAAACAGCTATGACCATGATTACGCCAAGCTTACCGCATCAGG
AAATTGTAAGCGTTAATATTTTGTTAAAATTCGCGTTAAATTTTTGTTAAATCAGCTCATTTTTTAACCA
ATAGGCCGAAATCGGCAAAATCCCTTATAAATCAAAAGAATAGACCGAGATAGGGT
[37 nt withheld, positions 6707-6743]
AAAGAACGTGGACTCCAACGTCAAAGG
[49 nt withheld, positions 6771-6819]
T
[91 nt withheld, positions 6821-6911]
G
[124 nt withheld, positions 6913-7036]
CCATTCGCCAAGCTTCCTGAAACGGAGAAACATAAACAGGCATTGCTGGGATCACCCATACATCACTCTG
TTTTGCCTGACCTTTTCCGGTAATTTGAAAACAAACCCGGTCTCGAAGCGGAGATCCGGCGATAATTACC
GCAGAAATAAACCCATACACGAGACGTAGAACCAGCCGCACATGGCCGGAGAAACTCCTGCGAGAATTTC
GTAAACTCGCGCGCATTGCATCTGTATTTCCTAATGCGGCACTTCCAGGCCTCGATCGAGACCGTTTATC
CATTGCTTTTTTGTTGTCTTTTTCCCTCGTTCACAGAAAGTCTGAAGAAGCTATAGTAGAACTATGAGCT
TTTTTTGTTTCTGTTTTCCTTTTTTTTTTTTTTACCTCTGTGGAAATTGTTACTCTCACACTCTTTAGTT
CGTTTGTTTGTTTTGTTTATTCCAATTATGACCGGTGACGAAACGTGGTCGATGGTGGGTACCGCTTATG
CTCCCCTCCATTAGTTTCGATTATATAAAAAGGCCAAATATTGTATTATTTTCAAATGTCCTATCATTAT
CGTCTAACATCTAATTTCTCTTAAATTTTTTCTCTTTCTTTCCTATAACACCAATAGTGAAAATCTTTTT
TTCTTCTATATCTACAAAAACTTTTTTTTTCTATCAACCTCGTTGATAAATTTTTTCTTTAACAATCGTT
AATAATTAATTAATTGGAAAATAACCATTTTTTCTCTCTTTTATACAC
